>Addgene plasmid #51990 | CT-Nano-lantern(ATP1)/pRSETB | depositor partial sequence | sequence record 80028 | insert
CTCGAGAATGGATTCACAGCTAGTCTTGTCTCTGAAGCTGAATCCAAGCTTCACTCCTCTTTCTCCTCTC
TTCCCTTTCACTCCATGTTCTTCTTTTTCGCCGTCGCTCCGGTTTTCTTCTTGCTACTCCCGCCGCCTCT
ATTCTCCGGTTACCGTCTACGCCGCGAAGAAACTCTCCCACAAAATCAGTTCTGAGTTTGATCGCGACAA
GGATCCGATGGTGAGCAAGGGCGAGGAGCTGTTCACCGGGGTGGTGCCCATCCTGGTCGAGCTGGACGGC
GACGTAAACGGCCACAAGTTCAGCGTGTCCGGCGAGGGCGAGGGCGATGCCACCTACGGCAAGCTGACCC
TGAAGCTGATCTGCACCACCGGCAAGCTGCCCGTGCCCTGGCCCACCCTCGTGACCACCCTGGGCTACGG
CCTGCAGTGCTTCGCCCGCTACCCCGACCACATGAAGCAGCACGACTTCTTCAAGTCCGCCATGCCCGAA
GGCTACGTCCAGGAGCGCACCATCTTCTTCAAGGACGACGGCAACTACAAGACCCGCGCCGAGGTGAAGT
TCGAGGGCGACACCCTGGTGAACCGCATCGAGCTGAAGGGCATCGACTTCAAGGAGGACGGCAACATCCT
GGGGCACAAGCTGGAGTACAACTACAACAGCCACAACGTCTATATCACCGCCGACAAGCAGAAGAACGGC
ATCAAGGCCAACTTCAAGATCCGCCACAACATCGAGGACGGCGGCGTGCAGCTCGCCGACCACTACCAGC
AGAACACCCCCATCGGCGACGGCCCCGTGCTGCTGCCCGACAACCACTACCTGAGCTACCAGTCCAAGCT
GAGCAAAGACCCCAACGAGAAGCGCGATCACATGGTCCTGCTGGAGTTCGTGACCGCCGCCGGGGGTACC
ATGACCAGCAAGGTGTACGACCCCGAGCAGAGGAAGAGGATGATCACCGGCCCCCAGTGGTGGGCCAGGT
GCAAGCAGATGAACGTGCTGGACAGCTTCATCAACTACTACGACAGCGAGAAGCACGCCGAGAACGCCGT
GATCTTCCTGCACGGCAACGCCACTAGCAGCTACCTGTGGAGGCACGTGGTGCCCCACATCGAGCCCGTG
GCCAGGTGCATCATCCCCGATCTGATCGGCATGGGCAAGAGCGGCAAGAGCGGCAACGGCAGCTACAGGC
TGCTGGACCACTACAAGTACCTGACCGCCTGGTTCGAGCTTCTGAACCTGCCCAAGAAGATCATCTTCGT
GGGCCACGACTGGGGCGCCGCCCTGGCCTTCCACTACGCCTACGAGCACCAGGACAGGATCAAGGCCATC
GTGCACATGGAGAGCGTGGTGGACGTGATCGAGAGCTGGGACGAGTGGCCAGACATCGAGGAGGACATCG
CCCTGATCAAGAGCGAGGAGGGCGAGAAGATGGTGCTGGAGAACAACTTCTTCGTGGAGACCGTGCTGCC
CAGCAAGATCATGAGAAAGCTGGAGCCCGAGGAGTTCGCCGCCTACCTGGAGCCCTTCAAGGAGAAGGGC
GAGGTGAGAAGACCCACCCTGAGCTGGCCCAGAGAGATCCCCCTGGTGAAGGGCCCATGGATGAAAACTG
TGAAAGTGAATATAACAACCCCTGATGGGCCAGTCTACGACGCTGATATCGAGATGGTGTCCGTGCGGGC
CGAGAGTGGTGATCTCGGCATCCTCCCCGGTCACATTCCCACAAAGGCCCCACTGAAGATCGGAGCTGTG
CGGCTGAAGAAGGACGGCCAAACCGAGATGGTCGCAGTCTCAGGCGGCACTGTTGAAGTGCGGCCTGACC
ACGTTACCATTAATGCTCAAGCCGCTGAAACAGCCGAAGGAATCGACAAAGAGAGAGCAGAAGCCGCAAG
ACAGAGGGCCCAGGAGCGGCTGAACTCTCAATCCGATGACACCGATATTCGCCGGGCCGAGCTGGCACTG
CAGAGGGCCCTGAACAGACTGGACGTGGCTGGGAAGGCAAACGAGCTCGGCAAGCCCGACGTGGTGCAGA
TCGTGAGAAACTACAACGCCTACCTGAGAGCCAGCGACGACCTGCCCAAGCTGTTCATCGAGGGTGACCC
CGGCTTCTTCAGCAACGCCATCGTGGAGGGCGCCAAGAAGTTCCCCAACACCGAGTTCGTGAAGGTGAAG
GGCCTGCACTTCCTCCAGGAGGACGCCCCCGACGAGATGGGCAAGTACATCAAGAGCTTCGTGGAGAGAG
TGCTGAAGAACGAGCAGTAAGAATTC
