>Addgene plasmid #51990 | CT-Nano-lantern(ATP1)/pRSETB | addgene partial sequence | sequence record 81839 | T7term 5'-GCTAGTTATTGCTCAGCGG-3'
GCAGCCGGATCAAGCTTCGAATTCTTACTGCTCGTTCTTCAGCACTCTCTCCACGAAGCTCTTGATGTAC
TTGCCCATCTCGTCGGGGGCGTCCTCCTGGAGGAAGTGCAGGCCCTTCACCTTCACGAACTCGGTGTTGG
GGAACTTCTTGGCGCCCTCCACGATGGCGTTGCTGAAGAAGCCGGGGTCACCCTCGATGAACAGCTTGGG
CAGGTCGTCGCTGGCTCTCAGGTAGGCGTTGTAGTTTCTCACGATCTGCACCACGTCGGGCTTGCCGAGC
TCGTTTGCCTTCCCAGCCACGTCCAGTCTGTTCAGGGCCCTCTGCAGTGCCAGCTCGGCCCGGCGAATAT
CGGTGTCATCGGATTGAGAGTTCAGCCGCTCCTGGGCCCTCTGTCTTGCGGCTTCTGCTCTCTCTTTGTC
GATTCCTTCGGCTGTTTCAGCGGCTTGAGCATTAATGGTAACGTGGTCAGGCCGCACTTCAACAGTGCCG
CCTGAGACTGCGACCATCTCGGTTTGGCCGTCCTTCTTCAGCCGCACAGCTCCGATCTTCAGTGGGGCCT
TTGTGGGAATGTGACCGGGGAGGATGCCGAGATCACCACTCTCGGCCCGCACGGACACCATCTCGATATC
AGCGTCGTAGACTGGCCCATCAGGGGTTGTTATATTCACTTTCACAGTTTTCATCCATGGGCCCTTCACC
AGGGGGATCTCTCTGGGCCAGCTCAGGGTGGGTCTTCTCACCTCGCCCTTCTCCTTGAAGGGCTCCAGGT
AGGCGGCGAACTCCTCGGGCTCCAGCTTTCTCATGATCTTGCTGGGCA
