>Addgene plasmid #51990 | CT-Nano-lantern(ATP1)/pRSETB | addgene partial sequence | sequence record 81848 | T7 5'-TAATACGACTCACTATAGGG-3'
TTTTGTTTACTTTAAGAAGGAGATATACATATGCGGGGTTCTCATCATCATCATCATCATGGTATGGCTA
GCATGACTGGTGGACAGCAAATGGGTCGGGATCTGTACGACGATGACGATAAGGATCCGAGCTCGAGAAT
GGATTCACAGCTAGTCTTGTCTCTGAAGCTGAATCCAAGCTTCACTCCTCTTTCTCCTCTCTTCCCTTTC
ACTCCATGTTCTTCTTTTTCGCCGTCGCTCCGGTTTTCTTCTTGCTACTCCCGCCGCCTCTATTCTCCGG
TTACCGTCTACGCCGCGAAGAAACTCTCCCACAAAATCAGTTCTGAGTTTGATCGCGACAAGGATCCGAT
GGTGAGCAAGGGCGAGGAGCTGTTCACCGGGGTGGTGCCCATCCTGGTCGAGCTGGACGGCGACGTAAAC
GGCCACAAGTTCAGCGTGTCCGGCGAGGGCGAGGGCGATGCCACCTACGGCAAGCTGACCCTGAAGCTGA
TCTGCACCACCGGCAAGCTGCCCGTGCCCTGGCCCACCCTCGTGACCACCCTGGGCTACGGCCTGCAGTG
CTTCGCCCGCTACCCCGACCACATGAAGCAGCACGACTTCTTCAAGTCCGCCATGCCCGAAGGCTACGTC
CAGGAGCGCACCATCTTCTTCAAGGACGACGGCAACTACAAGACCCGCGCCGAGGTGAAGTTCGAGGGCG
ACACCCTGGTGAACCGCATCGAGCTGAAGGGCATCGACTTCAAGGAGGACGGCAACATCCTGGGGCACAA
GCTGGAGTACAACTACAACAGCCACAACGTCTATATCACCGCCGACAAGCAGAAGAACGGCATCAAGGCC
AACTTCAAGATCCGCCACAACATCGAGGACGGCGGCGTGCAGCTCGCCGACCA
