>Addgene plasmid #51990 | CT-Nano-lantern(ATP1)/pRSETB | addgene partial sequence | sequence record 81849 | EGFP-C 5'-CATGGTCCTGCTGGAGTTCGTG-3'
ACCAGCAAGGTGTACGACCCCGAGCAGAGGAAGAGGATGATCACCGGCCCCCAGTGGTGGGCCAGGTGCA
AGCAGATGAACGTGCTGGACAGCTTCATCAACTACTACGACAGCGAGAAGCACGCCGAGAACGCCGTGAT
CTTCCTGCACGGCAACGCCACTAGCAGCTACCTGTGGAGGCACGTGGTGCCCCACATCGAGCCCGTGGCC
AGGTGCATCATCCCCGATCTGATCGGCATGGGCAAGAGCGGCAAGAGCGGCAACGGCAGCTACAGGCTGC
TGGACCACTACAAGTACCTGACCGCCTGGTTCGAGCTTCTGAACCTGCCCAAGAAGATCATCTTCGTGGG
CCACGACTGGGGCGCCGCCCTGGCCTTCCACTACGCCTACGAGCACCAGGACAGGATCAAGGCCATCGTG
CACATGGAGAGCGTGGTGGACGTGATCGAGAGCTGGGACGAGTGGCCAGACATCGAGGAGGACATCGCCC
TGATCAAGAGCGAGGAGGGCGAGAAGATGGTGCTGGAGAACAACTTCTTCGTGGAGACCGTGCTGCCCAG
CAAGATCATGAGAAAGCTGGAGCCCGAGGAGTTCGCCGCCTACCTGGAGCCCTTCAAGGAGAAGGGCGAG
GTGAGAAGACCCACCCTGAGCTGGCCCAGAGAGATCCCCCTGGTGAAGGGCCCATGGATGAAAACTGTGA
AAGTGAATATAACAACCCCTGATGGGCCAGTCTACGACGCTGATATCGAGATGGTGTCCGTGCGGGCCGA
GAGTGGTGATCTCGGCATCCTCCCCGGTCACATTCCCACAAAGGCCCCACTGAAGATCGGAGC
