[The description below was written by a language model from this plasmid's Addgene catalogue record.]
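Description:
CT-Nano-lantern(ATP1)/pRSETB is a bacterial expression plasmid built on the Invitrogen pRSETB backbone, a high-copy vector maintained in E. coli under ampicillin selection. pRSET-series vectors drive expression from a T7 promoter, which fits the T7 and T7 terminator sequencing primers listed in the record, and they supply an N-terminal 6xHis tag that allows metal-affinity purification of the recombinant protein. No feature table is provided, so details of the origin and other backbone elements are not itemised in the record.

The insert, a synthetic open reading frame of about 2.2 kb cloned between XhoI and EcoRI sites (both retained), encodes Nano-lantern(ATP1), a genetically encoded luminescent ATP indicator. Nano-lantern probes are based on a Renilla luciferase variant, here Rluc8 carrying the S257G mutation; the record does not spell out the other domains of the sensor or the ATP-sensing element. A chloroplast transit peptide is fused to the N terminus of the insert (the "CT" in the name), giving a version of the indicator designed for chloroplast targeting, although in this vector it is expressed in bacteria. According to the depositor's comments, ATP1 differs from the related ATP0 version by only three N-terminal amino acids in the luciferase moiety, yet shows a dynamic range of about 200%, sufficient for functional imaging, and is 1.5-fold brighter at saturating ATP, with similar ATP affinity. The construct is suited to producing and characterising the His-tagged sensor protein, and as a source of the chloroplast-targeted coding sequence for ATP imaging by luminescence.
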