Addgene plasmid #51990: CT-Nano-lantern(ATP1)/pRSETB
Purpose: bacterial expression of a Nano-lantern-based luminescent ATP indicator, targeted to chloroplasts
Depositing lab: Takeharu Nagai. Depositing organization: The University of Osaka. Publication: Luminescent proteins for high-speed single-cell and whole-body imaging. Saito K, Chang YF, Horikawa K, Hatsugai N, Higuchi Y, Hashida M, Yoshida Y, Matsuda T, Arai Y, Nagai T. Nat Commun. 2012;3:1262. doi: 10.1038/ncomms2248. PubMed 23232392.
Backbone
  Vector backbone: pRSETB
  Backbone manufacturer: Invitrogen
  Vector type: Bacterial Expression
Growth in bacteria
  Bacterial resistance: Ampicillin, 100 μg/mL
  Growth temperature: 37°C
  Growth strain: DH5alpha
  Copy number: High Copy
Gene/Insert
  Gene/Insert name: Nano-lantern_ATP1
  Species: Synthetic
  Insert size (bp): 2200
  Mutation: S257G in Rluc8
  Tag / fusion protein: 6xHis (N terminal on backbone); chloroplast transit peptid (N terminal on insert)
  Cloning method: Restriction Enzyme; 5′ cloning site XhoI (not destroyed); 3′ cloning site EcoRI (not destroyed)
  Sequencing primers: 5′ T7; 3′ T7 terminal
Terms and licenses: Academic/Nonprofit Terms; Industry Terms: Not Available to Industry
Depositor comments: GenBank accession number: JN859502. Although they differ by only three N-terminal amino acidsin the RLuc8-S257G moiety, their dynamic range and brightness were vastly different. Nano-lantern (ATP1) exhibited enough dynamic range (200%) for functional imaging, and was 1.5-fold brighter than Nano-lantern (ATP0) at ATP-saturating condition. They had similar affinities for ATP.
How to cite: CT-Nano-lantern(ATP1)/pRSETB was a gift from Takeharu Nagai (Addgene plasmid # 51990 ; http://n2t.net/addgene:51990 ; RRID:Addgene_51990)
